Addgene plasmid #49893: EGFP-Rab8T22N
Purpose: expresses EGFP-Rab8T22N in mammalian cells
Depositing lab: Marci Scidmore. Depositing organization: Cornell University.
Backbone
  Vector backbone: EGFP C1
  Backbone manufacturer: Clontech
  Backbone size w/o insert (bp): 4700
  Total vector size (bp): 5300
  Vector type: Mammalian Expression
  Selectable markers: Neomycin (select with G418)
Growth in bacteria
  Bacterial resistance: Kanamycin, 50 μg/mL
  Growth temperature: 37°C
  Growth strain: DH5alpha
  Copy number: High Copy
Gene/Insert
  Gene/Insert name: Rab8T22N
  Species: H. sapiens (human)
  Insert size (bp): 600
  Mutation: Threonine 22 to Asparagine
  GenBank ID: AF498943
  Entrez Gene: RAB8A (a.k.a. MEL, RAB8)
  Promoter: CMV
  Tag / fusion protein: EGFP (N terminal on insert)
  Cloning method: Restriction Enzyme; 5′ cloning site BamHI/BglII (destroyed during cloning); 3′ cloning site XhoI/SalI (destroyed during cloning)
  Sequencing primers: 5′ EGFP C (CATGGTCCTGCTGGAGTTCGTG)
Resource information
  A portion of this plasmid was derived from a plasmid made by: cDNA Rab8 derived from pCDNA3.1+Rab8 (purchased from MIssouri S&T cDNA Resource Center)
Terms and licenses: Academic/Nonprofit Terms; Industry Terms: Not Available to Industry
How to cite: EGFP-Rab8T22N was a gift from Marci Scidmore (Addgene plasmid # 49893)
