[The description below was written by a language model from this plasmid's Addgene catalogue record and pLannotate feature annotations shown in this document.]
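Description:
EGFP-Rab8T22N is a mammalian expression plasmid of about 5.3 kb built on the Clontech EGFP C1 backbone. It produces human Rab8A (RAB8A, also known as MEL or RAB8) carrying a threonine 22 to asparagine substitution, fused at its N terminus to EGFP. The human cytomegalovirus immediate early enhancer and promoter drive a single open reading frame in which EGFP is followed, after a short linker, by the roughly 600 bp Rab8 coding sequence. An SV40 polyadenylation signal terminates the transcript. The Rab8 cDNA was taken from a pcDNA3.1-based clone and inserted by ligating compatible BamHI/BglII and XhoI/SalI ends, which destroyed the sites at both junctions. The automated annotation matched the insert to the canine RAB8A protein entry, but the catalogue lists the species as human.

The plasmid replicates in E. coli at high copy from a ColE1/pUC-type origin and also carries an f1 origin. A single Tn5 aminoglycoside phosphotransferase gene (NeoR/KanR) provides selection in both hosts. It is expressed from a bacterial bla-type promoter for kanamycin resistance and from the SV40 enhancer/early promoter, with an HSV TK polyadenylation signal, for G418 selection of mammalian cells. The small large T antigen, ble and bGH poly(A) fragments in the feature table are probably backbone remnants or partial annotation matches rather than functional elements.

Rab GTPases cycle between GDP-bound inactive and GTP-bound active states to regulate vesicle trafficking. Substitutions at this conserved nucleotide-binding position are generally used as GDP-locked, dominant-negative forms, although the record itself gives the purpose only as expression of EGFP-Rab8T22N in mammalian cells. The construct is therefore suited to visualising the mutant protein by fluorescence and to testing how loss of Rab8 function affects membrane traffic.
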