Features (pLannotate 1.2.2; 15 found; start..end, strand, type, name):
     61..364     +  enhancer       CMV enhancer: human cytomegalovirus immediate early enhancer
    365..568     +  promoter       CMV promoter: human cytomegalovirus (CMV) immediate early promoter
    613..1329    +  CDS            EGFP: EGFP is a basic (constitutively fluorescent) green fluorescent protein published in 1996, derived from Aequorea victoria. It is reported to be a rapidly-maturing weak dimer with moderate acid sensitivity.
   1348..1968    +  CDS            RAB8A: RAB8A_CANLF - Also known as MEL, RAB8. Experimental evidence at protein level: Swiss-Prot protein existence level 1. The small GTPases Rab are key regulators of intracellular membrane trafficking, from the formation of transport vesicles to their fusion with membranes. Rabs cycle between an inactive GDP-bound form and an active GTP-bound form that is able to recruit to membranes different sets of downstream effectors directly responsible for vesicle formation, movement, tethering and fusion. That Rab is involved in polarized vesicular trafficking and neurotransmitter release. Together with RAB
   1973..1998    +  misc_feature   MCS (fragment): multiple cloning site
   2015..2099    +  CDS            large T antigen (fragment): large T antigen from SV40 (simian virus 40)
   2122..2243    +  polyA_signal   SV40 poly(A) signal: SV40 polyadenylation signal
   2277..2705    -  rep_origin     f1 ori (sequence partly withheld): f1 bacteriophage origin of replication; arrow indicates direction of (+) strand synthesis
   2732..2836    +  promoter       AmpR promoter: bla
   2838..3195    +  promoter       SV40 promoter: SV40 enhancer and early promoter
   3230..4024    +  CDS            NeoR/KanR: aminoglycoside phosphotransferase from Tn5; aph(3')-II (or nptII); confers resistance to neomycin, kanamycin, and G418 (Geneticin®)
   4045..4197    +  CDS            ble (fragment): BLE_KLEPN - Experimental evidence at protein level: Swiss-Prot protein existence level 1. Binding protein with a strong affinity to the bleomycin family of antibiotics. Binds to CL990; an antimitotic-antibiotic compound. From Klebsiella pneumoniae.
   4256..4303    +  polyA_signal   HSV TK poly(A) signal: herpes simplex virus thymidine kinase polyadenylation signal (Cole and Stacy, 1985)
   4394..4410    -  polyA_signal   bGH poly(A) signal (fragment): bovine growth hormone polyadenylation signal
   4632..5220    +  rep_origin     ori: high-copy-number ColE1/pMB1/pBR322/pUC origin of replication
>Addgene plasmid #49893 | EGFP-Rab8T22N | depositor full sequence | sequence record 74416 | EGFP-Rab8T22N sequence 5334 bps
TAGTTATTAATAGTAATCAATTACGGGGTCATTAGTTCATAGCCCATATATGGAGTTCCGCGTTACATAA
CTTACGGTAAATGGCCCGCCTGGCTGACCGCCCAACGACCCCCGCCCATTGACGTCAATAATGACGTATG
TTCCCATAGTAACGCCAATAGGGACTTTCCATTGACGTCAATGGGTGGAGTATTTACGGTAAACTGCCCA
CTTGGCAGTACATCAAGTGTATCATATGCCAAGTACGCCCCCTATTGACGTCAATGACGGTAAATGGCCC
GCCTGGCATTATGCCCAGTACATGACCTTATGGGACTTTCCTACTTGGCAGTACATCTACGTATTAGTCA
TCGCTATTACCATGGTGATGCGGTTTTGGCAGTACATCAATGGGCGTGGATAGCGGTTTGACTCACGGGG
ATTTCCAAGTCTCCACCCCATTGACGTCAATGGGAGTTTGTTTTGGCACCAAAATCAACGGGACTTTCCA
AAATGTCGTAACAACTCCGCCCCATTGACGCAAATGGGCGGTAGGCGTGTACGGTGGGAGGTCTATATAA
GCAGAGCTGGTTTAGTGAACCGTCAGATCCGCTAGCGCTACCGGTCGCCACCATGGTGAGCAAGGGCGAG
GAGCTGTTCACCGGGGTGGTGCCCATCCTGGTCGAGCTGGACGGCGACGTAAACGGCCACAAGTTCAGCG
TGTCCGGCGAGGGCGAGGGCGATGCCACCTACGGCAAGCTGACCCTGAAGTTCATCTGCACCACCGGCAA
GCTGCCCGTGCCCTGGCCCACCCTCGTGACCACCCTGACCTACGGCGTGCAGTGCTTCAGCCGCTACCCC
GACCACATGAAGCAGCACGACTTCTTCAAGTCCGCCATGCCCGAAGGCTACGTCCAGGAGCGCACCATCT
TCTTCAAGGACGACGGCAACTACAAGACCCGCGCCGAGGTGAAGTTCGAGGGCGACACCCTGGTGAACCG
CATCGAGCTGAAGGGCATCGACTTCAAGGAGGACGGCAACATCCTGGGGCACAAGCTGGAGTACAACTAC
AACAGCCACAACGTCTATATCATGGCCGACAAGCAGAAGAACGGCATCAAGGTGAACTTCAAGATCCGCC
ACAACATCGAGGACGGCAGCGTGCAGCTCGCCGACCACTACCAGCAGAACACCCCCATCGGCGACGGCCC
CGTGCTGCTGCCCGACAACCACTACCTGAGCACCCAGTCCGCCCTGAGCAAAGACCCCAACGAGAAGCGC
GATCACATGGTCCTGCTGGAGTTCGTGACCGCCGCCGGGATCACTCTCGGCATGGACGAGCTGTACAAGT
CCGGACTCAGATCCACCATGGCGAAGACCTACGATTACCTGTTCAAGCTGCTGCTGATCGGGGACTCGGG
GGTGGGGAAGAACTGTGTCCTGTTCCGCTTCTCCGAGGACGCCTTCAACTCCACTTTTATCTCCACCATA
GGAATTGACTTTAAAATTAGGACCATAGAGCTCGATGGCAAGAGAATTAAACTGCAGATATGGGACACAG
CCGGTCAGGAACGGTTTCGGACGATCACAACGGCCTACTACAGGGGTGCAATGGGCATCATGCTGGTCTA
CGACATCACCAACGAGAAGTCCTTCGACAACATCCGGAACTGGATTCGCAACATTGAGGAGCACGCCTCT
GCAGACGTCGAAAAGATGATACTCGGGAACAAGTGTGATGTGAATGACAAGAGACAAGTTTCCAAGGAAC
GGGGAGAAAAGCTGGCCCTCGACTATGGAATCAAGTTCATGGAGACCAGCGCGAAGGCCAACATCAATGT
GGAAAATGCATTTTTCACTCTCGCCAGAGATATCAAAGCAAAAATGGACAAAAAATTGGAAGGCAACAGC
CCCCAGGGGAGCAACCAGGGAGTCAAAATCACACCGGACCAGCAGAAGAGGAGCAGCTTTTTCCGATGTG
TTCTTCTGTGACTCGACGGTACCGCGGGCCCGGGATCCACCGGATCTAGATAACTGATCATAATCAGCCA
TACCACATTTGTAGAGGTTTTACTTGCTTTAAAAAACCTCCCACACCTCCCCCTGAACCTGAAACATAAA
ATGAATGCAATTGTTGTTGTTAACTTGTTTATTGCAGCTTATAATGGTTACAAATAAAGCAATAGCATCA
CAAATTTCACAAATAAAGCATTTTTTTCACTGCATTCTAGTTGTGGTTTGTCCAAACTCATCAATGTATC
TTAACGCGTAAATTGTAAGCGTTAATATTTTGTTAAAATTCGCGTTAAATTTTTGTTAAATCAGCTCATT
TTTTAACCAATAGGCCGAAATCGGCAAAATCCCTTATAAATCAAAAGAATAGACCGAGATAGGGT
[37 nt withheld, positions 2376-2412]
AAAGAACGTGGACTCCAACGTCAAAGG
[49 nt withheld, positions 2440-2488]
T
[91 nt withheld, positions 2490-2580]
G
[124 nt withheld, positions 2582-2705]
CAGGTGGCACTTTTCGGGGAAATGTGCGCGGAACCCCTATTTGTTTATTTTTCTAAATACATTCAAATAT
GTATCCGCTCATGAGACAATAACCCTGATAAATGCTTCAATAATATTGAAAAAGGAAGAGTCCTGAGGCG
GAAAGAACCAGCTGTGGAATGTGTGTCAGTTAGGGTGTGGAAAGTCCCCAGGCTCCCCAGCAGGCAGAAG
TATGCAAAGCATGCATCTCAATTAGTCAGCAACCAGGTGTGGAAAGTCCCCAGGCTCCCCAGCAGGCAGA
AGTATGCAAAGCATGCATCTCAATTAGTCAGCAACCATAGTCCCGCCCCTAACTCCGCCCATCCCGCCCC
TAACTCCGCCCAGTTCCGCCCATTCTCCGCCCCATGGCTGACTAATTTTTTTTATTTATGCAGAGGCCGA
GGCCGCCTCGGCCTCTGAGCTATTCCAGAAGTAGTGAGGAGGCTTTTTTGGAGGCCTAGGCTTTTGCAAA
GATCGATCAAGAGACAGGATGAGGATCGTTTCGCATGATTGAACAAGATGGATTGCACGCAGGTTCTCCG
GCCGCTTGGGTGGAGAGGCTATTCGGCTATGACTGGGCACAACAGACAATCGGCTGCTCTGATGCCGCCG
TGTTCCGGCTGTCAGCGCAGGGGCGCCCGGTTCTTTTTGTCAAGACCGACCTGTCCGGTGCCCTGAATGA
ACTGCAAGACGAGGCAGCGCGGCTATCGTGGCTGGCCACGACGGGCGTTCCTTGCGCAGCTGTGCTCGAC
GTTGTCACTGAAGCGGGAAGGGACTGGCTGCTATTGGGCGAAGTGCCGGGGCAGGATCTCCTGTCATCTC
ACCTTGCTCCTGCCGAGAAAGTATCCATCATGGCTGATGCAATGCGGCGGCTGCATACGCTTGATCCGGC
TACCTGCCCATTCGACCACCAAGCGAAACATCGCATCGAGCGAGCACGTACTCGGATGGAAGCCGGTCTT
GTCGATCAGGATGATCTGGACGAAGAGCATCAGGGGCTCGCGCCAGCCGAACTGTTCGCCAGGCTCAAGG
CGAGCATGCCCGACGGCGAGGATCTCGTCGTGACCCATGGCGATGCCTGCTTGCCGAATATCATGGTGGA
AAATGGCCGCTTTTCTGGATTCATCGACTGTGGCCGGCTGGGTGTGGCGGACCGCTATCAGGACATAGCG
TTGGCTACCCGTGATATTGCTGAAGAGCTTGGCGGCGAATGGGCTGACCGCTTCCTCGTGCTTTACGGTA
TCGCCGCTCCCGATTCGCAGCGCATCGCCTTCTATCGCCTTCTTGACGAGTTCTTCTGAGCGGGACTCTG
GGGTTCGAAATGACCGACCAAGCGACGCCCAACCTGCCATCACGAGATTTCGATTCCACCGCCGCCTTCT
ATGAAAGGTTGGGCTTCGGAATCGTTTTCCGGGACGCCGGCTGGATGATCCTCCAGCGCGGGGATCTCAT
GCTGGAGTTCTTCGCCCACCCTAGGGGGAGGCTAACTGAAACACGGAAGGAGACAATACCGGAAGGAACC
CGCGCTATGACGGCAATAAAAAGACAGAATAAAACGCACGGTGTTGGGTCGTTTGTTCATAAACGCGGGG
TTCGGTCCCAGGGCTGGCACTCTGTCGATACCCCACCGAGACCCCATTGGGGCCAATACGCCCGCGTTTC
TTCCTTTTCCCCACCCCACCCCCCAAGTTCGGGTGAAGGCCCAGGGCTCGCAGCCAACGTCGGGGCGGCA
GGCCCTGCCATAGCCTCAGGTTACTCATATATACTTTAGATTGATTTAAAACTTCATTTTTAATTTAAAA
GGATCTAGGTGAAGATCCTTTTTGATAATCTCATGACCAAAATCCCTTAACGTGAGTTTTCGTTCCACTG
AGCGTCAGACCCCGTAGAAAAGATCAAAGGATCTTCTTGAGATCCTTTTTTTCTGCGCGTAATCTGCTGC
TTGCAAACAAAAAAACCACCGCTACCAGCGGTGGTTTGTTTGCCGGATCAAGAGCTACCAACTCTTTTTC
CGAAGGTAACTGGCTTCAGCAGAGCGCAGATACCAAATACTGTCCTTCTAGTGTAGCCGTAGTTAGGCCA
CCACTTCAAGAACTCTGTAGCACCGCCTACATACCTCGCTCTGCTAATCCTGTTACCAGTGGCTGCTGCC
AGTGGCGATAAGTCGTGTCTTACCGGGTTGGACTCAAGACGATAGTTACCGGATAAGGCGCAGCGGTCGG
GCTGAACGGGGGGTTCGTGCACACAGCCCAGCTTGGAGCGAACGACCTACACCGAACTGAGATACCTACA
GCGTGAGCTATGAGAAAGCGCCACGCTTCCCGAAGGGAGAAAGGCGGACAGGTATCCGGTAAGCGGCAGG
GTCGGAACAGGAGAGCGCACGAGGGAGCTTCCAGGGGGAAACGCCTGGTATCTTTATAGTCCTGTCGGGT
TTCGCCACCTCTGACTTGAGCGTCGATTTTTGTGATGCTCGTCAGGGGGGCGGAGCCTATGGAAAAACGC
CAGCAACGCGGCCTTTTTACGGTTCCTGGCCTTTTGCTGGCCTTTTGCTCACATGTTCTTTCCTGCGTTA
TCCCCTGATTCTGTGGATAACCGTATTACCGCCATGCAT
