>Addgene plasmid #49893 | EGFP-Rab8T22N | addgene partial sequence | sequence record 77359 | EGFP-C 5'-CATGGTCCTGCTGGAGTTCGTG-3'
CTCTCGGCATGGACGAGCTGTACAAGTCCGGACTCAGATCCACCATGGCGAAGACCTACGATTACCTGTT
CAAGCTGCTGCTGATCGGGGACTCGGGGGTGGGGAAGAACTGTGTCCTGTTCCGCTTCTCCGAGGACGCC
TTCAACTCCACTTTTATCTCCACCATAGGAATTGACTTTAAAATTAGGACCATAGAGCTCGATGGCAAGA
GAATTAAACTGCAGATATGGGACACAGCCGGTCAGGAACGGTTTCGGACGATCACAACGGCCTACTACAG
GGGTGCAATGGGCATCATGCTGGTCTACGACATCACCAACGAGAAGTCCTTCGACAACATCCGGAACTGG
ATTCGCAACATTGAGGAGCACGCCTCTGCAGACGTCGAAAAGATGATACTCGGGAACAAGTGTGATGTGA
ATGACAAGAGACAAGTTTCCAAGGAACGGGGAGAAAAGCTGGCCCTCGACTATGGAATCAAGTTCATGGA
GACCAGCGCGAAGGCCAACATCAATGTGGAAAATGCATTTTTCACTCTCGCCAGAGATATCAAAGCAAAA
ATGGACAAAAAATTGGAAGGCAACAGCCCCCAGGGGAGCAACCAGGGAGTCAAAATCACACCGGACCAGC
AGAAGAGGAGCAGCTTTTTCCGATGTGTTCTTCTGTGACTCGACGGTACCGCGGGCCCGGGATCCACCGG
ATCTAGATAACTGATCATAATCAGCCATACCACATTTGTAGAGGTTTTACTTGCTTTAAAAAACCTCCCA
CACCTCCCCCTGAACCTGAAACATAAAATGAATGCAATTGTTGTTGTTAACTTGTTTATTGCAGCTTATA
ATGGTTACAAATAAAGCAATAGCATCACAAATTTCACAAATAAAGCATTTTTTTCACTGCATTCTAGTTG
TGGTTTGTCCAAACTCATCAATGTATCTTAACGCGTAAATTGTAAGCGTTAATATTTTGTTAAAATTCGC
GTTAAAT
